Addgene plasmid #81814: pDONR223_ROGDI_WT
Purpose: Gateway Donor vector containing ROGDI , part of the Target Accelerator Plasmid Collection.
Depositing lab: Jesse Boehm & William Hahn & David Root. Depositing organization: Broad Institute. Publication: Systematic Functional Interrogation of Rare Cancer Variants Identifies Oncogenic Alleles. Kim E, Ilic N, Shrestha Y, Zou L, Kamburov A, Zhu C, Yang X, Lubonja R, Tran N, Nguyen C, Lawrence MS, Piccioni F, Bagul M, Doench JG, Chouinard CR, Wu X, Hogstrom L, Natoli T, Tamayo P, Horn H, Corsello SM, Lage K, Root DE, Subramanian A, Golub TR, Getz G, Boehm JS, Hahn WC. Cancer Discov. 2016 Jul;6(7):714-26. doi: 10.1158/2159-8290.CD-16-0160. Epub 2016 May 4. PubMed 27147599.
Backbone
  Vector backbone: pDONR223
  Backbone manufacturer: Invitrogen
  Backbone size w/o insert (bp): 2790
  Vector type: Gateway Entry vector
Growth in bacteria
  Bacterial resistance: Spectinomycin, 50 μg/mL
  Growth temperature: 37°C
  Growth strain: DH5alpha
  Copy number: High Copy
Gene/Insert
  Gene/Insert name: ROGDI (alt name: NM_024589.2)
  Species: H. sapiens (human)
  Mutation: WT
  Entrez Gene: ROGDI (a.k.a. KTZS)
  Promoter: None
  Cloning method: Gateway Cloning
  Sequencing primers: 5′ M13pUC-fwd; 3′ M13-Rev
Terms and licenses: Academic/Nonprofit Terms; Industry Terms: Not Available to Industry
Depositor comments: Closed state: stop codon immediately follows insert
How to cite: pDONR223_ROGDI_WT was a gift from Jesse Boehm & William Hahn & David Root (Addgene plasmid # 81814 ; http://n2t.net/addgene:81814 ; RRID:Addgene_81814)
