[The description below was written by a language model from this plasmid's Addgene catalogue record and pLannotate feature annotations shown in this document.]
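Description:
pDONR223_ROGDI_WT is a Gateway entry clone built on the Invitrogen pDONR223 backbone, carrying the wild-type human ROGDI open reading frame (reference transcript NM_024589.2; the gene is also known as KTZS). It belongs to the Target Accelerator Plasmid Collection. The sequenced plasmid is about 3.7 kb and is maintained in E. coli at high copy through a ColE1/pUC-type origin of replication. Selection relies on the aadA (SmR) aminoglycoside adenylyltransferase gene, which confers spectinomycin and streptomycin resistance. The Pc integron promoter fragment and the short gentamicin acetyltransferase fragment annotated just upstream of aadA appear to be remnants of the resistance cassette's origin rather than functional markers.

The ROGDI coding sequence (roughly 860 bp) sits between two Gateway attL-type recombination sites in opposite orientations. The annotation software labels both as attL3 variants. These sites allow the ORF to be moved by an LR Clonase reaction into any compatible destination vector. The clone is in the "closed" configuration, meaning a stop codon immediately follows the insert, so it yields native or N-terminally tagged protein and cannot be fused to C-terminal tags. No promoter drives the insert in this plasmid, so expression depends entirely on the destination vector chosen. rrnB T1 and T2 terminators upstream of the cassette insulate it from read-through transcription. A T7 promoter lies downstream of the cassette, pointing back toward the insert, and small lacI and lacZα fragments are backbone remnants. M13 primer sites flank the insert for sequence verification. The clone serves as a wild-type ORF source, for example as a reference alongside variant alleles in functional studies of cancer-associated genes.
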