Features (pLannotate 1.2.2; 12 found; start..end, strand, type, name):
    121..213     +  CDS            lacI (fragment): lac repressor; lacI; The lac repressor binds to the lac operator to inhibit transcription in E. coli. This inhibition can be relieved by adding lactose or isopropyl-β-D-thiogalactopyranoside (IPTG).
    268..295     -  terminator     rrnB T2 terminator: transcription terminator T2 from the E. coli rrnB gene
    427..470     +  terminator     rrnB T1 terminator: Escherichia coli rrnB; transcription terminator T1 from the E. coli rrnB gene
    517..553     -  CDS            lacZα (fragment): LacZα fragment of β-galactosidase; lacZ fragment
    570..665     +  protein_bind   attL3: mutant version of attL; recombination site for the Gateway® LR reaction LR Clonase™
    671..1531    +  CDS            ROGDI: ROGDI_HUMAN - Experimental evidence at protein level: Swiss-Prot protein existence level 1. From Homo sapiens (Human).
   1539..1634    -  protein_bind   attL3: mutant version of attL; recombination site for the Gateway® LR reaction LR Clonase™
   1653..1671    -  promoter       T7 promoter: promoter for bacteriophage T7 RNA polymerase
   1861..1884    +  promoter       Pc promoter (fragment): intI1 (promoter lies within the coding sequence); class 1 integron promoter
   2060..2116    +  CDS            GmR (fragment): gentamycin acetyltransferase; aacC1; confers resistance to gentamycin
   2123..2914    +  CDS            SmR: aminoglycoside adenylyltransferase (Murphy, 1985); aadA; confers resistance to spectinomycin and streptomycin
   3007..3595    +  rep_origin     ori: high-copy-number ColE1/pMB1/pBR322/pUC origin of replication
>Addgene plasmid #81814 | pDONR223_ROGDI_WT | addgene full sequence | sequence record 169237 | Addgene NGS Result
CTTTCCTGCGTTATCCCCTGATTCTGTGGATAACCGTATTACCGCCTTTGAGTGAGCTGATACCGCTCGC
CGCAGCCGAACGACCGAGCGCAGCGAGTCAGTGAGCGAGGAAGCGGAAGAGCGCCCAATACGCAAACCGC
CTCTCCCCGCGCGTTGGCCGATTCATTAATGCAGCTGGCACGACAGGTTTCCCGACTGGAAAGCGGGCAG
TGAGCGCAACGCAATTAATACGCGTACCGCTAGCCAGGAAGAGTTTGTAGAAACGCAAAAAGGCCATCCG
TCAGGATGGCCTTCTGCTTAGTTTGATGCCTGGCAGTTTATGGCGGGCGTCCTGCCCGCCACCCTCCGGG
CCGTTGCTTCACAACGTTCAAATCCGCTCCCGGCGGATTTGTCCTACTCAGGAGAGCGTTCACCGACAAA
CAACAGATAAAACGAAAGGCCCAGTCTTCCGACTGAGCCTTTCGTTTTATTTGATGCCTGGCAGTTCCCT
ACTCTCGCGTTAACGCTAGCATGGATGTTTTCCCAGTCACGACGTTGTAAAACGACGGCCAGTCTTAAGC
TCGGGCCCCAAATAATGATTTTATTTTGACTGATAGTGACCTGTTCGTTGCAACAAATTGATGAGCAATG
CTTTTTTATAATGACAACTTTGTACAAAAAAGTTGGCACCATGGCCACCGTGATGGCAGCGACGGCGGCG
GAGCGGGCGGTGCTGGAGGAGGAGTTCCGCTGGCTGCTGCACGACGAGGTGCACGCTGTGTTGAAGCAGC
TGCAGGACATCCTCAAGGAGGCCTCTCTGCGCTTCACTCTGCCGGGCTCCGGCACTGAGGGGCCCGCCAA
GCAAGAGAACTTCATCCTAGGCAGCTGTGGCACAGACCAGGTGAAGGGTGTGCTGACTCTGCAGGGGGAT
GCCCTCAGCCAGGCGGATGTGAACCTGAAGATGCCCCGGAACAACCAGCTGCTGCACTTCGCCTTCCGGG
AGGACAAGCAGTGGAAGCTGCAGCAGATCCAGGATGCCAGAAACCATGTGAGCCAAGCCATTTACCTGCT
TACCAGCCGGGACCAGAGCTACCAGTTCAAGACAGGCGCTGAGGTCCTCAAGCTGATGGACGCAGTGATG
CTGCAGCTGACCAGAGCCCGAAACCGGCTCACCACCCCCGCCACCCTCACCCTCCCCGAGATCGCCGCCA
GCGGCCTCACGCGGATGTTCGCCCCTGCCCTGCCGTCCGACCTGCTGGTCAACGTCTACATCAACCTCAA
CAAGCTCTGCCTCACGGTGTACCAGCTGCATGCCCTGCAGCCCAACTCCACCAAGAACTTCCGCCCAGCT
GGGGGCGCGGTGCTGCATAGCCCTGGGGCCATGTTCGAGTGGGGCTCTCAGCGCCTGGAGGTGAGCCACG
TGCACAAAGTGGAGTGCGTGATCCCCTGGCTCAACGACGCCCTGGTCTACTTCACCGTCTCCCTGCAGCT
CTGCCAGCAGCTCAAGGACAAGATCTCCGTGTTCTCCAGCTACTGGAGCTACAGACCCTTCTGATTGCCA
ACTTTCTTGTACAAAGTTGGCATTATAAGAAAGCATTGCTTATCAATTTGTTGCAACGAACAGGTCACTA
TCAGTCAAAATAAAATCATTATTTGCCATCCAGCTGATATCCCCTATAGTGAGTCGTATTACATGGTCAT
AGCTGTTTCCTGGCAGCTCTGGCCCGTGTCTCAAAATCTCTGATGTTACATTGCACAAGATAAAAATATA
TCATCATGCCTCCTCTAGACCAGCCAGGACAGAAATGCCTCGACTTCGCTGCTACCCAAGGTTGCCGGGT
GACGCACACCGTGGAAACGGATGAAGGCACGAACCCAGTGGACATAAGCCTGTTCGGTTCGTAAGCTGTA
ATGCAAGTAGCGTATGCGCTCACGCAACTGGTCCAGAACCTTGACCGAACGCAGCGGTGGTAACGGCGCA
GTGGCGGTTTTCATGGCTTGTTATGACTGTTTTTTTGGGGTACAGTCTATGCCTCGGGCATCCAAGCAGC
AAGCGCGTTACGCCGTGGGTCGATGTTTGATGTTATGGAGCAGCAACGATGTTACGCAGCAGGGCAGTCG
CCCTAAAACAAAGTTAAACATTATGAGGGAAGCGGTGATCGCCGAAGTATCGACTCAACTATCAGAGGTA
GTTGGCGTCATCGAGCGCCATCTCGAACCGACGTTGCTGGCCGTACATTTGTACGGCTCCGCAGTGGATG
GCGGCCTGAAGCCACACAGTGATATTGATTTGCTGGTTACGGTGACCGTAAGGCTTGATGAAACAACGCG
GCGAGCTTTGATCAACGACCTTTTGGAAACTTCGGCTTCCCCTGGAGAGAGCGAGATTCTCCGCGCTGTA
GAAGTCACCATTGTTGTGCACGACGACATCATTCCGTGGCGTTATCCAGCTAAGCGCGAACTGCAATTTG
GAGAATGGCAGCGCAATGACATTCTTGCAGGTATCTTCGAGCCAGCCACGATCGACATTGATCTGGCTAT
CTTGCTGACAAAAGCAAGAGAACATAGCGTTGCCTTGGTAGGTCCAGCGGCGGAGGAACTCTTTGATCCG
GTTCCTGAACAGGATCTATTTGAGGCGCTAAATGAAACCTTAACGCTATGGAACTCGCCGCCCGACTGGG
CTGGCGATGAGCGAAATGTAGTGCTTACGTTGTCCCGCATTTGGTACAGCGCAGTAACCGGCAAAATCGC
GCCGAAGGATGTCGCTGCCGACTGGGCAATGGAGCGCCTGCCGGCCCAGTATCAGCCCGTCATACTTGAA
GCTAGACAGGCTTATCTTGGACAAGAAGAAGATCGCTTGGCCTCGCGCGCAGATCAGTTGGAAGAATTTG
TCCACTACGTGAAAGGCGAGATCACCAAGGTAGTCGGCAAATAACCCTCGAGCCACCCATGACCAAAATC
CCTTAACGTGAGTTACGCGTCGTTCCACTGAGCGTCAGACCCCGTAGAAAAGATCAAAGGATCTTCTTGA
GATCCTTTTTTTCTGCGCGTAATCTGCTGCTTGCAAACAAAAAAACCACCGCTACCAGCGGTGGTTTGTT
TGCCGGATCAAGAGCTACCAACTCTTTTTCCGAAGGTAACTGGCTTCAGCAGAGCGCAGATACCAAATAC
TGTTCTTCTAGTGTAGCCGTAGTTAGGCCACCACTTCAAGAACTCTGTAGCACCGCCTACATACCTCGCT
CTGCTAATCCTGTTACCAGTGGCTGCTGCCAGTGGCGATAAGTCGTGTCTTACCGGGTTGGACTCAAGAC
GATAGTTACCGGATAAGGCGCAGCGGTCGGGCTGAACGGGGGGTTCGTGCACACAGCCCAGCTTGGAGCG
AACGACCTACACCGAACTGAGATACCTACAGCGTGAGCTATGAGAAAGCGCCACGCTTCCCGAAGGGAGA
AAGGCGGACAGGTATCCGGTAAGCGGCAGGGTCGGAACAGGAGAGCGCACGAGGGAGCTTCCAGGGGGAA
ACGCCTGGTATCTTTATAGTCCTGTCGGGTTTCGCCACCTCTGACTTGAGCGTCGATTTTTGTGATGCTC
GTCAGGGGGGCGGAGCCTATGGAAAAACGCCAGCAACGCGGCCTTTTTACGGTTCCTGGCCTTTTGCTGG
CCTTTTGCTCACATGTT
