>Addgene plasmid #81814 | pDONR223_ROGDI_WT | depositor partial sequence | sequence record 155133 | Insert sequence
ATGGCCACCGTGATGGCAGCGACGGCGGCGGAGCGGGCGGTGCTGGAGGAGGAGTTCCGCTGGCTGCTGC
ACGACGAGGTGCACGCTGTGTTGAAGCAGCTGCAGGACATCCTCAAGGAGGCCTCTCTGCGCTTCACTCT
GCCGGGCTCCGGCACTGAGGGGCCCGCCAAGCAAGAGAACTTCATCCTAGGCAGCTGTGGCACAGACCAG
GTGAAGGGTGTGCTGACTCTGCAGGGGGATGCCCTCAGCCAGGCGGATGTGAACCTGAAGATGCCCCGGA
ACAACCAGCTGCTGCACTTCGCCTTCCGGGAGGACAAGCAGTGGAAGCTGCAGCAGATCCAGGATGCCAG
AAACCATGTGAGCCAAGCCATTTACCTGCTTACCAGCCGGGACCAGAGCTACCAGTTCAAGACAGGCGCT
GAGGTCCTCAAGCTGATGGACGCAGTGATGCTGCAGCTGACCAGAGCCCGAAACCGGCTCACCACCCCCG
CCACCCTCACCCTCCCCGAGATCGCCGCCAGCGGCCTCACGCGGATGTTCGCCCCTGCCCTGCCGTCCGA
CCTGCTGGTCAACGTCTACATCAACCTCAACAAGCTCTGCCTCACGGTGTACCAGCTGCATGCCCTGCAG
CCCAACTCCACCAAGAACTTCCGCCCAGCTGGGGGCGCGGTGCTGCATAGCCCTGGGGCCATGTTCGAGT
GGGGCTCTCAGCGCCTGGAGGTGAGCCACGTGCACAAAGTGGAGTGCGTGATCCCCTGGCTCAACGACGC
CCTGGTCTACTTCACCGTCTCCCTGCAGCTCTGCCAGCAGCTCAAGGACAAGATCTCCGTGTTCTCCAGC
TACTGGAGCTACAGACCCTTC
