>Addgene plasmid #81814 | pDONR223_ROGDI_WT | addgene partial sequence | sequence record 160797 | M13-F20 5'-TGTAAAACGACGGCCAGT-3'
TTTTATTTTGACTGATAGTGACCTGTTCGTTGCAACAAATTGATGAGCAATGCTTTTTTATAATGACAAC
TTTGTACAAAAAAGTTGGCACCATGGCCACCGTGATGGCAGCGACGGCGGCGGAGCGGGCGGTGCTGGAG
GAGGAGTTCCGCTGGCTGCTGCACGACGAGGTGCACGCTGTGTTGAAGCAGCTGCAGGACATCCTCAAGG
AGGCCTCTCTGCGCTTCACTCTGCCGGGCTCCGGCACTGAGGGGCCCGCCAAGCAAGAGAACTTCATCCT
AGGCAGCTGTGGCACAGACCAGGTGAAGGGTGTGCTGACTCTGCAGGGGGATGCCCTCAGCCAGGCGGAT
GTGAACCTGAAGATGCCCCGGAACAACCAGCTGCTGCACTTCGCCTTCCGGGAGGACAAGCAGTGGAAGC
TGCAGCAGATCCAGGATGCCAGAAACCATGTGAGCCAAGCCATTTACCTGCTTACCAGCCGGGACCAGAG
CTACCAGTTCAAGACAGGCGCTGAGGTCCTCAAGCTGATGGACGCAGTGATGCTGCAGCTGACCAGAGCC
CGAAACCGGCTCACCACCCCCGCCACCCTCACCCTCCCCGAGATCGCCGCCAGCGGCCTCACGCGGATGT
TCGCCCCTGCCCTGCCGTCCGACCTGCTGGTCAACGTCTACATCAACCTCAACAAGCTCTGCCTCACGGT
GTACCAGCTGCATGCCCTGCAGCCCAACTCCACCAAGAACTTCCGCCCAGCTGGGGGCGCGGTGCTGCAT
AGCCCTGGGGCCATGTTCGAGTGGGGCTCTCAGCGCCTGGAGGTGAGCCACGTGCACAAAGTGGAGTGCG
TGATCCCCTGGCTCAACGACGCCCTGGTCTACTTCACCGTCTCCCTGCAGCTCTGCCAGCAGCTCAAGGA
CAAGATCTCCGTGTTCTCCAGCTACTGGAGCTACAGACCCTTCTGA
